Addgene plasmid #83750: MSCV-6NBC-GFP-PGK-Puro-Barcode73
Purpose: individual 6N barcode to make barcoded cell line variants
Depositing lab: Monte Winslow. Depositing organization: Stanford University. Publication: An in vivo multiplexed small-molecule screening platform. Gruner BM, Schulze CJ, Yang D, Ogasawara D, Dix MM, Rogers ZN, Chuang CH, McFarland CD, Chiou SH, Brown JM, Cravatt BF, Bogyo M, Winslow MM. Nat Methods. 2016 Sep 12. doi: 10.1038/nmeth.3992. PubMed 27617390.
Backbone
  Vector backbone: MSCV
  Vector type: Retroviral
  Selectable markers: Puromycin
Growth in bacteria
  Bacterial resistance: Ampicillin, 100 μg/mL
  Growth temperature: 37°C
  Growth strain: DH5alpha
  Copy number: High Copy
Gene/Insert
  Gene/Insert name: Barcode73
  Species: Synthetic
  Cloning method: Restriction Enzyme; 5′ cloning site BglII (destroyed during cloning); 3′ cloning site EcoRI (not destroyed)
  Sequencing primers: 5′ CCCTTGAACCTCCTCGTTCGACC
Terms and licenses: Academic/Nonprofit Terms; Industry Terms: Not Available to Industry
How to cite: MSCV-6NBC-GFP-PGK-Puro-Barcode73 was a gift from Monte Winslow (Addgene plasmid # 83750 ; http://n2t.net/addgene:83750 ; RRID:Addgene_83750)
