[The description below was written by a language model from this plasmid's Addgene catalogue record and pLannotate feature annotations shown in this document.]
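Description:
MSCV-6NBC-GFP-PGK-Puro-Barcode73 is a gammaretroviral transfer plasmid built on the murine stem cell virus (MSCV) backbone, and is one of a set of vectors that each carry an individual synthetic six-nucleotide (6N) barcode for generating distinguishable, barcoded variants of a cell line. In bacteria it is maintained through a high-copy ColE1/pUC-type origin and selected with ampicillin via the β-lactamase gene. The remaining bacterial annotations (short fragments of lacI, lacZα, rop, bom and the tetracycline resistance gene, plus a lac promoter/operator) appear to be non-functional remnants of the backbone's cloning history.

The proviral region is flanked by MESV-derived 5′ and 3′ long terminal repeats and contains the Ψ packaging signal together with a truncated, start-codon-less gag segment. These elements allow the genomic RNA to be encapsidated when gag, pol and env are supplied in trans by packaging cells. Downstream, an EGFP coding sequence lies where it would be expressed from the 5′ LTR, followed by an internal mouse PGK promoter driving puromycin N-acetyltransferase. Transduced cells can therefore be tracked by green fluorescence and enriched by puromycin selection. The barcode insert was introduced by restriction cloning between BglII (destroyed) and EcoRI sites. It is not annotated as a separate feature in the table, so its exact position cannot be read from the record, although the construct name and the short gap between gag and EGFP suggest it sits just upstream of GFP.

Because the integrated provirus is stably inherited, each barcode marks a cell population that can later be identified and quantified by sequencing. The associated publication title indicates use in a multiplexed in vivo small-molecule screening platform.
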