Features (pLannotate 1.2.2; 19 found; start..end, strand, type, name):
    579..920     +  misc_feature   MESV Ψ: packaging signal of murine embryonic stem cell virus
    987..1403    +  CDS            gag (truncated): truncated Moloney murine leukemia virus (MMLV) gag gene lacking the start codon
   1427..2143    +  CDS            EGFP: EGFP is a basic (constitutively fluorescent) green fluorescent protein published in 1996, derived from Aequorea victoria. It is reported to be a rapidly-maturing weak dimer with moderate acid sensitivity.
   2161..2660    +  promoter       PGK promoter: mouse phosphoglycerate kinase 1 promoter
   2681..3280    +  CDS            PuroR: puromycin N-acetyltransferase; pac from Streptomyces alboniger; confers resistance to puromycin
   3380..3894    +  LTR            3' LTR: 3' long terminal repeat from murine embryonic stem cell virus
   4087..4103    -  protein_bind   lac operator: The lac repressor binds to the lac operator to inhibit transcription in E. coli. This inhibition can be relieved by adding lactose or isopropyl-β-D-thiogalactopyranoside (IPTG). lac repressor encoded by lacI
   4111..4141    -  promoter       lac promoter: promoter for the E. coli lac operon
   4156..4177    -  protein_bind   CAP binding site: CAP binding activates transcription in the presence of cAMP. E. coli catabolite activator protein
   4190..4282    -  CDS            lacI (fragment): lac repressor; lacI; The lac repressor binds to the lac operator to inhibit transcription in E. coli. This inhibition can be relieved by adding lactose or isopropyl-β-D-thiogalactopyranoside (IPTG).
   4465..5053    -  rep_origin     ori: high-copy-number ColE1/pMB1/pBR322/pUC origin of replication
   5224..6084    -  CDS            AmpR: β-lactamase; bla; confers resistance to ampicillin, carbenicillin, and related antibiotics
   6085..6189    -  promoter       AmpR promoter: bla
   6284..6319    +  CDS            rop (fragment): Rop protein, which maintains plasmids at low copy number; rop
   6421..6520    +  misc_feature   bom (fragment): basis of mobility region from pBR322
   6526..6675    -  CDS            lacZα (fragment): LacZα fragment of β-galactosidase; lacZ fragment
   6675..6876    -  CDS            TcR (fragment): tetracycline efflux protein; tet; confers resistance to tetracycline
   6877..6975    +  CDS            env (fragment): murine leukemia virus gPr80 envelope polyprotein precursor; env; proteolytically cleaved into gp70SU and p15TM subunits
   7017..515     +  LTR            5' LTR (across the origin): 5' long terminal repeat from murine embryonic stem cell virus
>Addgene plasmid #83750 | MSCV-6NBC-GFP-PGK-Puro-Barcode73 | depositor full sequence | sequence record 159932 | Full Sequence
TGAAAGACCCCACCTGTAGGTTTGGCAAGCTAGCTTAAGTAACGCCATTTTGCAAGGCATGGAAAATACA
TAACTGAGAATAGAGAAGTTCAGATCAAGGTTAGGAACAGAGAGACAGCAGAATATGGGCCAAACAGGAT
ATCTGTGGTAAGCAGTTCCTGCCCCGGCTCAGGGCCAAGAACAGATGGTCCCCAGATGCGGTCCCGCCCT
CAGCAGTTTCTAGAGAACCATCAGATGTTTCCAGGGTGCCCCAAGGACCTGAAATGACCCTGTGCCTTAT
TTGAACTAACCAATCAGTTCGCTTCTCGCTTCTGTTCGCGCGCTTCTGCTCCCCGAGCTCAATAAAAGAG
CCCACAACCCCTCACTCGGCGCGCCAGTCCTCCGATAGACTGCGTCGCCCGGGTACCCGTATTCCCAATA
AAGCCTCTTGCTGTTTGCATCCGAATCGTGGACTCGCTGATCCTTGGGAGGGTCTCCTCAGATTGATTGA
CTGCCCACCTCGGGGGTCTTTCATTTGGAGGTTCCACCGAGATTTGGAGACCCCTGCCCAGGGACCACCG
ACCCCCCCGCCGGGAGGTAAGCTGGCCAGCGGTCGTTTCGTGTCTGTCTCTGTCTTTGTGCGTGTTTGTG
CCGGCATCTAATGTTTGCGCCTGCGTCTGTACTAGTTAGCTAACTAGCTCTGTATCTGGCGGACCCGTGG
TGGAACTGACGAGTTCTGAACACCCGGCCGCAACCCTGGGAGACGTCCCAGGGACTTTGGGGGCCGTTTT
TGTGGCCCGACCTGAGGAAGGGAGTCGATGTGGAATCCGACCCCGTCAGGATATGTGGTTCTGGTAGGAG
ACGAGAACCTAAAACAGTTCCCGCCTCCGTCTGAATTTTTGCTTTCGGTTTGGAACCGAAGCCGCGCGTC
TTGTCTGCTGCAGCGCTGCAGCATCGTTCTGTGTTGTCTCTGTCTGACTGTGTTTCTGTATTTGTCTGAA
AATTAGGGCCAGACTGTTACCACTCCCTTAAGTTTGACCTTAGGTCACTGGAAAGATGTCGAGCGGATCG
CTCACAACCAGTCGGTAGATGTCAAGAAGAGACGTTGGGTTACCTTCTGCTCTGCAGAATGGCCAACCTT
TAACGTCGGATGGCCGCGAGACGGCACCTTTAACCGAGACCTCATCACCCAGGTTAAGATCAAGGTCTTT
TCACCTGGCCCGCATGGACACCCAGACCAGGTCCCCTACATCGTGACCTGGGAAGCCTTGGCTTTTGACC
CCCCTCCCTGGGTCAAGCCCTTTGTACACCCTAAGCCTCCGCCTCCTCTTCCTCCATCCGCCCCGTCTCT
CCCCCTTGAACCTCCTCGTTCGACCCCGCCTCGATCCTCCCTTTATCCAGCCCTCACTCCTTCTCTAGGC
GCCGGAATTAGATCCGGGCACCCACCATGGTGAGCAAGGGCGAGGAGCTGTTCACCGGGGTGGTGCCCAT
CCTGGTCGAGCTGGACGGCGACGTAAACGGCCACAAGTTCAGCGTGTCCGGCGAGGGCGAGGGCGATGCC
ACCTACGGCAAGCTGACCCTGAAGTTCATCTGCACCACCGGCAAGCTGCCCGTGCCCTGGCCCACCCTCG
TGACCACCCTGACCTACGGCGTGCAGTGCTTCAGCCGCTACCCCGACCACATGAAGCAGCACGACTTCTT
CAAGTCCGCCATGCCCGAAGGCTACGTCCAGGAGCGCACCATCTTCTTCAAGGACGACGGCAACTACAAG
ACCCGCGCCGAGGTGAAGTTCGAGGGCGACACCCTGGTGAACCGCATCGAGCTGAAGGGCATCGACTTCA
AGGAGGACGGCAACATCCTGGGGCACAAGCTGGAGTACAACTACAACAGCCACAACGTCTATATCATGGC
CGACAAGCAGAAGAACGGCATCAAGGTGAACTTCAAGATCCGCCACAACATCGAGGACGGCAGCGTGCAG
CTCGCCGACCACTACCAGCAGAACACCCCCATCGGCGACGGCCCCGTGCTGCTGCCCGACAACCACTACC
TGAGCACCCAGTCCGCCCTGAGCAAAGACCCCAACGAGAAGCGCGATCACATGGTCCTGCTGGAGTTCGT
GACCGCCGCCGGGATCACTCTCGGCATGGACGAGCTGTACAAGTAGCGGAGAATTCTACCGGGTAGGGGA
GGCGCTTTTCCCAAGGCAGTCTGGAGCATGCGCTTTAGCAGCCCCGCTGGGCACTTGGCGCTACACAAGT
GGCCTCTGGCCTCGCACACATTCCACATCCACCGGTAGGCGCCAACCGGCTCCGTTCTTTGGTGGCCCCT
TCGCGCCACCTTCTACTCCTCCCCTAGTCAGGAAGTTCCCCCCCGCCCCGCAGCTCGCGTCGTGCAGGAC
GTGACAAATGGAAGTAGCACGTCTCACTAGTCTCGTGCAGATGGACAGCACCGCTGAGCAATGGAAGCGG
GTAGGCCTTTGGGGCAGCGGCCAATAGCAGCTTTGCTCCTTCGCTTTCTGGGCTCAGAGGCTGGGAAGGG
GTGGGTCCGGGGGCGGGCTCAGGGGCGGGCTCAGGGGCGGGGCGGGCGCCCGAAGGTCCTCCGGAGGCCC
GGCATTCTGCACGCTTCAAAAGCGCACGTCTGCCGCGCTGTTCTCCTCTTCCTCATCTCCGGGCCTTTCG
ACCTGCAGCCCAAGCTTACCATGACCGAGTACAAGCCCACGGTGCGCCTCGCCACCCGCGACGACGTCCC
CAGGGCCGTACGCACCCTCGCCGCCGCGTTCGCCGACTACCCCGCCACGCGCCACACCGTCGATCCGGAC
CGCCACATCGAGCGGGTCACCGAGCTGCAAGAACTCTTCCTCACGCGCGTCGGGCTCGACATCGGCAAGG
TGTGGGTCGCGGACGACGGCGCCGCGGTGGCGGTCTGGACCACGCCGGAGAGCGTCGAAGCGGGGGCGGT
GTTCGCCGAGATCGGCCCGCGCATGGCCGAGTTGAGCGGTTCCCGGCTGGCCGCGCAGCAACAGATGGAA
GGCCTCCTGGCGCCGCACCGGCCCAAGGAGCCCGCGTGGTTCCTGGCCACCGTCGGCGTCTCGCCCGACC
ACCAGGGCAAGGGTCTGGGCAGCGCCGTCGTGCTCCCCGGAGTGGAGGCGGCCGAGCGCGCCGGGGTGCC
CGCCTTCCTGGAGACCTCCGCGCCCCGCAACCTCCCCTTCTACGAGCGGCTCGGCTTCACCGTCACCGCC
GACGTCGAGGTGCCCGAAGGACCGCGCACCTGGTGCATGACCCGCAAGCCCGGTGCCTGACGCCCGCCCC
ACGACCCGCAGCGCCCGACCGAAAGGAGCGCACGACCCCATGCATCGATAAAATAAAAGATTTTATTTAG
TCTCCAGAAAAAGGGGGGAATGAAAGACCCCACCTGTAGGTTTGGCAAGCTAGCTTAAGTAACGCCATTT
TGCAAGGCATGGAAAATACATAACTGAGAATAGAGAAGTTCAGATCAAGGTTAGGAACAGAGAGACAGCA
GAATATGGGCCAAACAGGATATCTGTGGTAAGCAGTTCCTGCCCCGGCTCAGGGCCAAGAACAGATGGTC
CCCAGATGCGGTCCCGCCCTCAGCAGTTTCTAGAGAACCATCAGATGTTTCCAGGGTGCCCCAAGGACCT
GAAATGACCCTGTGCCTTATTTGAACTAACCAATCAGTTCGCTTCTCGCTTCTGTTCGCGCGCTTCTGCT
CCCCGAGCTCAATAAAAGAGCCCACAACCCCTCACTCGGCGCGCCAGTCCTCCGATAGACTGCGTCGCCC
GGGTACCCGTGTATCCAATAAACCCTCTTGCAGTTGCATCCGACTTGTGGTCTCGCTGTTCCTTGGGAGG
GTCTCCTCTGAGTGATTGACTACCCGTCAGCGGGGGTCTTTCATGGGTAACAGTTTCTTGAAGTTGGAGA
ACAACATTCTGAGGGTAGGAGTCGAATATTAAGTAATCCTGACTCAATTAGCCACTGTTTTGAATCCACA
TACTCCAATACTCCTGAAATAGTTCATTATGGACAGCGCAGAAGAGCTGGGGAGAATTAATTCGTAATCA
TGGTCATAGCTGTTTCCTGTGTGAAATTGTTATCCGCTCACAATTCCACACAACATACGAGCCGGAAGCA
TAAAGTGTAAAGCCTGGGGTGCCTAATGAGTGAGCTAACTCACATTAATTGCGTTGCGCTCACTGCCCGC
TTTCCAGTCGGGAAACCTGTCGTGCCAGCTGCATTAATGAATCGGCCAACGCGCGGGGAGAGGCGGTTTG
CGTATTGGGCGCTCTTCCGCTTCCTCGCTCACTGACTCGCTGCGCTCGGTCGTTCGGCTGCGGCGAGCGG
TATCAGCTCACTCAAAGGCGGTAATACGGTTATCCACAGAATCAGGGGATAACGCAGGAAAGAACATGTG
AGCAAAAGGCCAGCAAAAGGCCAGGAACCGTAAAAAGGCCGCGTTGCTGGCGTTTTTCCATAGGCTCCGC
CCCCCTGACGAGCATCACAAAAATCGACGCTCAAGTCAGAGGTGGCGAAACCCGACAGGACTATAAAGAT
ACCAGGCGTTTCCCCCTGGAAGCTCCCTCGTGCGCTCTCCTGTTCCGACCCTGCCGCTTACCGGATACCT
GTCCGCCTTTCTCCCTTCGGGAAGCGTGGCGCTTTCTCATAGCTCACGCTGTAGGTATCTCAGTTCGGTG
TAGGTCGTTCGCTCCAAGCTGGGCTGTGTGCACGAACCCCCCGTTCAGCCCGACCGCTGCGCCTTATCCG
GTAACTATCGTCTTGAGTCCAACCCGGTAAGACACGACTTATCGCCACTGGCAGCAGCCACTGGTAACAG
GATTAGCAGAGCGAGGTATGTAGGCGGTGCTACAGAGTTCTTGAAGTGGTGGCCTAACTACGGCTACACT
AGAAGGACAGTATTTGGTATCTGCGCTCTGCTGAAGCCAGTTACCTTCGGAAAAAGAGTTGGTAGCTCTT
GATCCGGCAAACAAACCACCGCTGGTAGCGGTGGTTTTTTTGTTTGCAAGCAGCAGATTACGCGCAGAAA
AAAAGGATCTCAAGAAGATCCTTTGATCTTTTCTACGGGGTCTGACGCTCAGTGGAACGAAAACTCACGT
TAAGGGATTTTGGTCATGAGATTATCAAAAAGGATCTTCACCTAGATCCTTTTAAATTAAAAATGAAGTT
TTAAATCAATCTAAAGTATATATGAGTAAACTTGGTCTGACAGTTACCAATGCTTAATCAGTGAGGCACC
TATCTCAGCGATCTGTCTATTTCGTTCATCCATAGTTGCCTGACTCCCCGTCGTGTAGATAACTACGATA
CGGGAGGGCTTACCATCTGGCCCCAGTGCTGCAATGATACCGCGAGACCCACGCTCACCGGCTCCAGATT
TATCAGCAATAAACCAGCCAGCCGGAAGGGCCGAGCGCAGAAGTGGTCCTGCAACTTTATCCGCCTCCAT
CCAGTCTATTAATTGTTGCCGGGAAGCTAGAGTAAGTAGTTCGCCAGTTAATAGTTTGCGCAACGTTGTT
GCCATTGCTACAGGCATCGTGGTGTCACGCTCGTCGTTTGGTATGGCTTCATTCAGCTCCGGTTCCCAAC
GATCAAGGCGAGTTACATGATCCCCCATGTTGTGCAAAAAAGCGGTTAGCTCCTTCGGTCCTCCGATCGT
TGTCAGAAGTAAGTTGGCCGCAGTGTTATCACTCATGGTTATGGCAGCACTGCATAATTCTCTTACTGTC
ATGCCATCCGTAAGATGCTTTTCTGTGACTGGTGAGTACTCAACCAAGTCATTCTGAGAATAGTGTATGC
GGCGACCGAGTTGCTCTTGCCCGGCGTCAATACGGGATAATACCGCGCCACATAGCAGAACTTTAAAAGT
GCTCATCATTGGAAAACGTTCTTCGGGGCGAAAACTCTCAAGGATCTTACCGCTGTTGAGATCCAGTTCG
ATGTAACCCACTCGTGCACCCAACTGATCTTCAGCATCTTTTACTTTCACCAGCGTTTCTGGGTGAGCAA
AAACAGGAAGGCAAAATGCCGCAAAAAAGGGAATAAGGGCGACACGGAAATGTTGAATACTCATACTCTT
CCTTTTTCAATATTATTGAAGCATTTATCAGGGTTATTGTCTCATGAGCGGATACATATTTGAATGTATT
TAGAAAAATAAACAAATAGGGGTTCCGCGCACATTTCCCCGAAAAGTGCCACCTGACGTCTAAGAAACCA
TTATTATCATGACATTAACCTATAAAAATAGGCGTATCACGAGGCCCTTTCGTCTCGCGCGTTTCGGTGA
TGACGGTGAAAACCTCTGACACATGCAGCTCCCGGAGACGGTCACAGCTTGTCTGTAAGCGGATGCCGGG
AGCAGACAAGCCCGTCAGGGCGCGTCAGCGGGTGTTGGCGGGTGTCGGGGCTGGCTTAACTATGCGGCAT
CAGAGCAGATTGTACTGAGAGTGCACCATATGCGGTGTGAAATACCGCACAGATGCGTAAGGAGAAAATA
CCGCATCAGGCGCCATTCGCCATTCAGGCTGCGCAACTGTTGGGAAGGGCGATCGGTGCGGGCCTCTTCG
CTATTACGCCAGCTGGCGAAAGGGGGATGTGCTGCAAGGCGATTAAGTTGGGTAACGCCAGGGTTTTCCC
AGTCACGACGTTGTAAAACGACGGCGCAAGGAATGGTGCATGCAAGGAGATGGCGCCCAACAGTCCCCCG
GCCACGGGGCCTGCCACCATACCCACGCCGAAACAAGCGCTCATGAGCCCGAAGTGGCGAGCCCGATCTT
CCCCATCGGTGATGTCGGCGATATAGGCGCCAGCAACCGCACCTGTGGCGCCGGTGATGCCGGCCACGAT
GCGTCCGGCGTAGAGGCGATTAGTCCAATTTGTTAAAGACAGGATATCAGTGGTCCAGGCTCTAGTTTTG
ACTCAACAATATCACCAGCTGAAGCCTATAGAGTACGAGCCATAGATAAAATAAAAGATTTTATTTAGTC
TCCAGAAAAAGGGGGGAA
