>Addgene plasmid #83750 | MSCV-6NBC-GFP-PGK-Puro-Barcode73 | addgene partial sequence | sequence record 165482 | pLXSN5 5'-CCCTTGAACCTCCTCGTTCGACC-3'
CAGCCCTCACTCCTTCTCTAGGCGCCGGAATTAGATCCGGGCACCCACCATGGTGAGCAAGGGCGAGGAG
CTGTTCACCGGGGTGGTGCCCATCCTGGTCGAGCTGGACGGCGACGTAAACGGCCACAAGTTCAGCGTGT
CCGGCGAGGGCGAGGGCGATGCCACCTACGGCAAGCTGACCCTGAAGTTCATCTGCACCACCGGCAAGCT
GCCCGTGCCCTGGCCCACCCTCGTGACCACCCTGACCTACGGCGTGCAGTGCTTCAGCCGCTACCCCGAC
CACATGAAGCAGCACGACTTCTTCAAGTCCGCCATGCCCGAAGGCTACGTCCAGGAGCGCACCATCTTCT
TCAAGGACGACGGCAACTACAAGACCCGCGCCGAGGTGAAGTTCGAGGGCGACACCCTGGTGAACCGCAT
CGAGCTGAAGGGCATCGACTTCAAGGAGGACGGCAACATCCTGGGGCACAAGCTGGAGTACAACTACAAC
AGCCACAACGTCTATATCATGGCCGACAAGCAGAAGAACGGCATCAAGGTGAACTTCAAGATCCGCCACA
ACATCGAGGACGGCAGCGTGCAGCTCGCCGACCACTACCAGCAGAACACCCCCATCGGCGACGGCCCCGT
GCTGCTGCCCGACAACCACTACCTGAGCACCCAGTCCGCCCTGAGCAAAGACCCCAACGAGAAGCGCGAT
CACATGGTCCTGCTGGAGTTCGTGACCGCCGCCGGGATCACTCTCGGCATGGACGAGCTGTACAAGTAGC
GGAGAATTCTACCGGGTAGGGGAGGCGCTTTTCCCAAGGCAGTCTGGAGCATGCGCTTTAG
